Addgene plasmid #129671: pYPQ291
Purpose: Gateway entry clone for CRISPR-Cas12b systems
Depositing lab: Yiping Qi. Depositing organization: University of Maryland, College Park. Publication: CRISPR-Cas12b enables efficient plant genome engineering. Ming M, Ren Q, Pan C, He Y, Zhang Y, Liu S, Zhong Z, Wang J, Malzahn AA, Wu J, Zheng X, Zhang Y, Qi Y. Nat Plants. 2020 Mar;6(3):202-208. doi: 10.1038/s41477-020-0614-6. Epub 2020 Mar 9. PubMed 32170285.
Backbone
  Vector backbone: pYPQ167
  Total vector size (bp): 6579
  Vector type: Plant Expression, CRISPR ; Gateway compatible BthCas12b entry clone
Growth in bacteria
  Bacterial resistance: Spectinomycin, 50 μg/mL
  Growth temperature: 37°C
  Growth strain: DH5alpha
  Copy number: High Copy
Gene/Insert
  Gene/Insert name: BthCas12b
  Species: Bacillus thermoamylovorans
  Mutation: BthCas12b is rice codon optimized
Terms and licenses: Academic/Nonprofit Terms; Industry Terms: Not Available to Industry
How to cite: pYPQ291 was a gift from Yiping Qi (Addgene plasmid # 129671 ; http://n2t.net/addgene:129671 ; RRID:Addgene_129671)
