[The description below was written by a language model from this plasmid's Addgene catalogue record and pLannotate feature annotations shown in this document.]
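Description:
pYPQ291 is a Gateway entry clone built on the pYPQ167 backbone that carries a rice codon-optimized coding sequence for BthCas12b, the Cas12b nuclease from Bacillus thermoamylovorans, for use in plant CRISPR-Cas12b genome engineering. The 6,579 bp plasmid is propagated in E. coli at high copy from a ColE1/pUC-type origin. It is selected with spectinomycin through the aadA (SmR) aminoglycoside adenylyltransferase gene, which sits near a fragment of the class 1 integron Pc promoter. Short fragments annotated as GmR, lacI and lacZα appear to be backbone remnants rather than functional genes. The rrnB T1 and T2 terminators lie upstream of the cloning region, where they typically insulate an entry cassette from read-through transcription in bacteria.

The payload lies between an attL1 site and an attR5 site, a pairing used in multisite Gateway LR reactions. This lets the nuclease module be combined with a second entry clone, typically one carrying the guide RNA cassette, and moved into a destination vector in a defined order and orientation. The feature table does not annotate the Cas12b open reading frame itself, but the large unannotated stretch between attL1 and the NOS terminator is consistent with it. The tiny "β-globin intron" hit inside that stretch is probably a spurious match. The NOS terminator supplies the plant polyadenylation signal downstream of the gene. No plant promoter is annotated within the cassette or named in the record, so expression presumably depends on a promoter provided by the destination vector after recombination. A T7 promoter lies just outside attR5 on the reverse strand. The record does not describe any nuclear localization signals or epitope tags.
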