Features (pLannotate 1.2.2; 13 found; start..end, strand, type, name):
     82..138     +  CDS            GmR (fragment): gentamycin acetyltransferase; aacC1; confers resistance to gentamycin
    145..936     +  CDS            SmR: aminoglycoside adenylyltransferase (Murphy, 1985); aadA; confers resistance to spectinomycin and streptomycin
   1029..1617    +  rep_origin     ori: high-copy-number ColE1/pMB1/pBR322/pUC origin of replication
   1800..1892    +  CDS            lacI (fragment): lac repressor; lacI; The lac repressor binds to the lac operator to inhibit transcription in E. coli. This inhibition can be relieved by adding lactose or isopropyl-β-D-thiogalactopyranoside (IPTG).
   1947..1974    -  terminator     rrnB T2 terminator: transcription terminator T2 from the E. coli rrnB gene
   2106..2149    +  terminator     rrnB T1 terminator: Escherichia coli rrnB; transcription terminator T1 from the E. coli rrnB gene
   2196..2232    -  CDS            lacZα (fragment): LacZα fragment of β-galactosidase; lacZ fragment
   2248..2347    +  protein_bind   attL1: mutant version of attL; recombination site for the Gateway® LR reaction LR Clonase™
   2896..2912    -  intron         β-globin intron (fragment): internally truncated intron from human β-globin
   5816..6068    +  terminator     NOS terminator: nopaline synthase terminator and poly(A) signal
   6113..6236    +  protein_bind   attR5: mutant version of attR; recombination site for the Gateway® LR reaction LR Clonase™
   6254..6272    -  promoter       T7 promoter: promoter for bacteriophage T7 RNA polymerase
   6462..6485    +  promoter       Pc promoter (fragment): intI1 (promoter lies within the coding sequence); class 1 integron promoter
>Addgene plasmid #129671 | pYPQ291 | addgene full sequence | sequence record 255057 | Addgene NGS Result
TGTTATGACTGTTTTTTTGGGGTACAGTCTATGCCTCGGGCATCCAAGCAGCAAGCGCGTTACGCCGTGG
GTCGATGTTTGATGTTATGGAGCAGCAACGATGTTACGCAGCAGGGCAGTCGCCCTAAAACAAAGTTAAA
CATTATGAGGGAAGCGGTGATCGCCGAAGTATCGACTCAACTATCAGAGGTAGTTGGCGTCATCGAGCGC
CATCTCGAACCGACGTTGCTGGCCGTACATTTGTACGGCTCCGCAGTGGATGGCGGCCTGAAGCCACACA
GTGATATTGATTTGCTGGTTACGGTGACCGTAAGGCTTGATGAAACAACGCGGCGAGCTTTGATCAACGA
CCTTTTGGAAACTTCGGCTTCCCCTGGAGAGAGCGAGATTCTCCGCGCTGTAGAAGTCACCATTGTTGTG
CACGACGACATCATTCCGTGGCGTTATCCAGCTAAGCGCGAACTGCAATTTGGAGAATGGCAGCGCAATG
ACATTCTTGCAGGTATCTTCGAGCCAGCCACGATCGACATTGATCTGGCTATCTTGCTGACAAAAGCAAG
AGAACATAGCGTTGCCTTGGTAGGTCCAGCGGCGGAGGAACTCTTTGATCCGGTTCCTGAACAGGATCTA
TTTGAGGCGCTAAATGAAACCTTAACGCTATGGAACTCGCCGCCCGACTGGGCTGGCGATGAGCGAAATG
TAGTGCTTACGTTGTCCCGCATTTGGTACAGCGCAGTAACCGGCAAAATCGCGCCGAAGGATGTCGCTGC
CGACTGGGCAATGGAGCGCCTGCCGGCCCAGTATCAGCCCGTCATACTTGAAGCTAGACAGGCTTATCTT
GGACAAGAAGAAGATCGCTTGGCCTCGCGCGCAGATCAGTTGGAAGAATTTGTCCACTACGTGAAAGGCG
AGATCACCAAGGTAGTCGGCAAATAACCCTCGAGCCACCCATGACCAAAATCCCTTAACGTGAGTTACGC
GTCGTTCCACTGAGCGTCAGACCCCGTAGAAAAGATCAAAGGATCTTCTTGAGATCCTTTTTTTCTGCGC
GTAATCTGCTGCTTGCAAACAAAAAAACCACCGCTACCAGCGGTGGTTTGTTTGCCGGATCAAGAGCTAC
CAACTCTTTTTCCGAAGGTAACTGGCTTCAGCAGAGCGCAGATACCAAATACTGTTCTTCTAGTGTAGCC
GTAGTTAGGCCACCACTTCAAGAACTCTGTAGCACCGCCTACATACCTCGCTCTGCTAATCCTGTTACCA
GTGGCTGCTGCCAGTGGCGATAAGTCGTGTCTTACCGGGTTGGACTCAAGACGATAGTTACCGGATAAGG
CGCAGCGGTCGGGCTGAACGGGGGGTTCGTGCACACAGCCCAGCTTGGAGCGAACGACCTACACCGAACT
GAGATACCTACAGCGTGAGCTATGAGAAAGCGCCACGCTTCCCGAAGGGAGAAAGGCGGACAGGTATCCG
GTAAGCGGCAGGGTCGGAACAGGAGAGCGCACGAGGGAGCTTCCAGGGGGAAACGCCTGGTATCTTTATA
GTCCTGTCGGGTTTCGCCACCTCTGACTTGAGCGTCGATTTTTGTGATGCTCGTCAGGGGGGCGGAGCCT
ATGGAAAAACGCCAGCAACGCGGCCTTTTTACGGTTCCTGGCCTTTTGCTGGCCTTTTGCTCACATGTTC
TTTCCTGCGTTATCCCCTGATTCTGTGGATAACCGTATTACCGCCTTTGAGTGAGCTGATACCGCTCGCC
GCAGCCGAACGACCGAGCGCAGCGAGTCAGTGAGCGAGGAAGCGGAAGAGCGCCCAATACGCAAACCGCC
TCTCCCCGCGCGTTGGCCGATTCATTAATGCAGCTGGCACGACAGGTTTCCCGACTGGAAAGCGGGCAGT
GAGCGCAACGCAATTAATACGCGTACCGCGAGCCAGGAAGAGTTTGTAGAAACGCAAAAAGGCCATCCGT
CAGGATGGCCTTCTGCTTAGTTTGATGCCTGGCAGTTTATGGCGGGCGTCCTGCCCGCCACCCTCCGGGC
CGTTGCTTCACAACGTTCAAATCCGCTCCCGGCGGATTTGTCCTACTCAGGAGAGCGTTCACCGACAAAC
AACAGATAAAACGAAAGGCCCAGTCTTCCGACTGAGCCTTTCGTTTTATTTGATGCCTGGCAGTTCCCTA
CTCTCGCGTTAACGCTTGCATGGATGTTTTCCCAGTCACGACGTTGTAAAACGACGGCCAGTCTTAAGCT
CGGGCCCCAAATAATGATTTTATTTTGACTGATAGTGACCTGTTCGTTGCAACAAATTGATGAGCAATGC
TTTTTTATAATGCCAACTTTGTACAAAAAAGCAGGCTCCGAATTCGCCCTTCACCATGGCTCCTAAGAAG
AAGCGGAAGGTTGGTATTCACGGGGTGCCTGCGGCTGCCACAAGGTCTTTCATACTTAAGATAGAGCCAA
ACGAAGAGGTCAAAAAGGGATTGTGGAAAACCCATGAAGTCCTGAACCATGGCATTGCCTACTACATGAA
CATCCTGAAACTTATACGGCAGGAGGCTATTTATGAGCACCACGAGCAGGATCCAAAAAACCCCAAAAAG
GTTTCGAAGGCTGAAATCCAGGCCGAACTGTGGGACTTCGTTCTCAAAATGCAGAAATGTAATTCGTTCA
CTCATGAAGTTGACAAAGACGTCGTGTTTAACATTTTGAGGGAGCTTTACGAGGAGTTGGTTCCGAGCTC
CGTCGAAAAGAAGGGTGAAGCAAATCAGCTGTCGAATAAGTTCTTGTACCCTTTGGTGGACCCGAACAGC
CAATCTGGAAAAGGGACAGCATCATCAGGGCGGAAGCCTCGGTGGTATAACTTGAAGATTGCTGGAGACC
CTTCGTGGGAAGAGGAAAAGAAAAAGTGGGAGGAAGATAAGAAGAAGGACCCACTTGCCAAAATTCTCGG
CAAACTTGCCGAATATGGATTGATACCGCTGTTCATCCCCTTTACGGATTCTAACGAACCCATCGTTAAA
GAAATCAAGTGGATGGAAAAATCTCGCAATCAGTCCGTCCGGAGGCTGGACAAAGATATGTTTATACAAG
CTTTGGAACGCTTTCTCTCGTGGGAGTCGTGGAATCTTAAGGTCAAAGAAGAGTATGAAAAGGTCGAGAA
GGAACACAAGACACTGGAGGAGAGGATTAAGGAAGACATTCAAGCATTCAAGTCACTGGAGCAATACGAA
AAGGAACGGCAGGAGCAATTGCTTCGCGACACGCTCAATACCAATGAATATAGGCTTTCCAAGAGGGGCC
TGAGAGGATGGCGGGAAATAATCCAGAAATGGCTCAAGATGGACGAGAATGAACCTTCAGAAAAATATCT
CGAGGTTTTTAAAGATTACCAAAGGAAACATCCACGCGAGGCAGGGGATTACAGCGTGTACGAGTTTCTC
TCCAAGAAGGAAAACCATTTTATCTGGCGCAATCATCCCGAATACCCGTACCTCTATGCGACGTTCTGCG
AAATAGACAAAAAGAAAAAAGATGCTAAGCAACAAGCGACTTTCACACTTGCAGATCCCATAAATCACCC
ATTGTGGGTGCGGTTTGAAGAAAGGTCGGGCTCTAACCTCAATAAGTACAGAATTTTGACGGAGCAGTTG
CACACAGAAAAGCTGAAGAAGAAGTTGACGGTTCAGCTGGATCGCCTTATCTACCCAACCGAGTCTGGTG
GCTGGGAAGAGAAGGGGAAAGTCGACATAGTGTTGCTGCCATCTAGGCAGTTCTATAACCAGATTTTTCT
CGATATAGAAGAAAAGGGTAAACATGCATTTACGTATAAAGACGAGTCCATAAAGTTTCCACTGAAAGGA
ACACTTGGCGGCGCAAGGGTGCAGTTTGATCGGGACCACCTTCGCAGGTACCCCCACAAGGTTGAAAGTG
GAAACGTTGGACGGATCTATTTTAATATGACCGTCAACATAGAACCCACAGAATCCCCTGTTTCCAAATC
CCTGAAAATACACCGGGACGATTTTCCTAAATTTGTGAACTTTAAACCGAAGGAGTTGACCGAGTGGATA
AAGGACAGTAAAGGGAAAAAGCTGAAGTCCGGTATCGAAAGCCTGGAGATTGGGCTCAGAGTTATGTCGA
TAGATCTGGGTCAAAGGCAGGCAGCAGCCGCCTCTATATTTGAGGTCGTGGACCAGAAGCCCGACATTGA
AGGTAAACTGTTCTTTCCGATTAAGGGGACGGAACTCTACGCAGTCCATCGCGCCTCCTTCAATATAAAG
CTGCCGGGCGAAACACTGGTTAAATCACGCGAGGTTTTGCGCAAAGCGCGGGAAGACAACCTGAAACTCA
TGAATCAAAAGCTCAATTTCCTGCGCAATGTGTTGCACTTCCAGCAGTTTGAGGATATTACCGAAAGAGA
GAAAAGGGTTACAAAATGGATATCCCGGCAAGAAAACTCTGATGTTCCGCTGGTTTACCAGGATGAGCTT
ATACAGATTAGGGAACTTATGTATAAACCTTACAAAGATTGGGTTGCATTCCTCAAGCAGCTGCATAAGA
GACTTGAAGTCGAGATCGGCAAAGAAGTCAAACACTGGCGCAAGAGCCTGAGCGATGGTCGGAAAGGGTT
GTACGGAATCAGTTTGAAAAATATCGACGAAATAGATAGAACCAGGAAATTTTTGTTGCGCTGGTCACTG
AGACCAACGGAACCGGGAGAAGTCAGAAGGTTGGAGCCAGGCCAGAGATTTGCAATTGACCAGCTGAACC
ATCTGAATGCACTGAAAGAGGACAGATTGAAGAAGATGGCGAATACGATTATTATGCATGCTTTGGGTTA
TTGTTACGACGTTAGGAAGAAGAAATGGCAGGCCAAGAACCCTGCGTGCCAAATCATCCTGTTCGAAGAT
CTGAGTAACTACAATCCGTATGAAGAAAGGAGTCGCTTCGAGAACAGTAAACTGATGAAATGGTCCCGGC
GCGAGATACCACGCCAAGTTGCGCTTCAAGGGGAAATATACGGGCTTCAAGTTGGGGAAGTTGGAGCGCA
GTTTTCTAGCCGGTTCCACGCCAAGACAGGGTCCCCGGGTATAAGGTGCAGTGTGGTGACGAAAGAAAAG
TTGCAGGATAATAGATTCTTTAAAAATCTTCAACGGGAAGGGCGCCTGACGCTTGACAAGATTGCAGTGT
TGAAAGAGGGGGATTTGTACCCCGATAAAGGCGGGGAGAAGTTCATTTCTTTGTCGAAGGACCGCAAGTT
GGTTACGACGCATGCAGACATTAACGCAGCACAAAATCTGCAAAAAAGATTCTGGACTCGGACGCATGGT
TTTTACAAGGTTTACTGTAAAGCATATCAAGTCGATGGTCAGACGGTTTACATTCCCGAATCTAAAGATC
AGAAACAGAAAATCATTGAGGAGTTCGGTGAAGGTTACTTTATACTCAAGGACGGTGTTTACGAATGGGG
TAATGCTGGTAAACTGAAAATTAAGAAGGGGTCCTCCAAGCAATCATCTTCTGAGCTCGTCGACAGCGAC
ATCCTTAAGGATAGCTTCGATCTTGCCTCTGAGCTCAAGGGAGAAAAGTTGATGCTGTATCGCGATCCTA
GTGGAAATGTCTTTCCCTCAGATAAATGGATGGCAGCAGGTGTGTTCTTCGGGAAATTGGAACGCATACT
GATATCAAAACTGACCAATCAATACTCTATATCTACTATTGAAGACGATTCAAGTAAGCAATCGATGAAG
CGTCCTGCTGCCACCAAAAAGGCCGGACAGGCTAAGAAAAAGAAGTGAGACGACTAGTGGCGGCCGCCGA
CGTCCGATCGTTCAAACATTTGGCAATAAAGTTTCTTAAGATTGAATCCTGTTGCCGGTCTTGCGATGAT
TATCATATAATTTCTGTTGAATTACGTTAAGCATGTAATAATTAACATGTAATGCATGACGTTATTTATG
AGATGGGTTTTTATGATTAGAGTCCCGCAATTATACATTTAATACGCGATAGAAAACAAAATATAGCGCG
CAAACTAGGATAAATTATCGCGCGCGGTGTCATCTATGTTACTAGATCGGGAATTGATCCCCCCTCGACA
GCTTCCGGAAAGGGCGAATTCGCAACTTTGTATACAAAAGTTGAACGAGAAACGTAAAATGATATAAATA
TCAATATATTAAATTAGATTTTGCATAAAAAACAGACTACATAATACTGTAAAACACAACATATCCAGTC
ACTATGCCATCCAGCTGATATCCCCTATAGTGAGTCGTATTACATGGTCATAGCTGTTTCCTGGCAGCTC
TGGCCCGTGTCTCAAAATCTCTGATGTTACATTGCACAAGATAAAAATATATCATCATGCCTCCTCTGGA
CCAGCCAGGACAGAAATGCCTCGACTTCGCTGCTACCCAAGGTTGCCGGGTGACGCACACCGTGGAAACG
GATGAAGGCACGAACCCAGTGGACATAAGCCTGTTCGGTTCGTAAGCTGTAATGCAAGTAGCGTATGCGC
TCACGCAACTGGTCCAGAACCTTGACCGAACGCAGCGGTGGTAACGGCGCAGTGGCGGTTTTCATGGCT
